>Addgene plasmid #177338 | pGLOW77 | addgene full sequence | sequence record 352592 | Addgene NGS Result
CATTTTATATCTGAGTAGTATCCTTTGCTTTAAATGTCCATAAAACTAATTTTATAATCAATAAAACAAC
GTTTGTAAATCAACTGAGTTTACAAGTAGAGACATTGAGGGATACTTTCACTATGCTAAAGTGATAATCG
ACCAAATAATAACTTCACTTTGGTATTTATTCCTGTCTTATAAATGTTATGTATGAATTAAATTCATATG
CATATGGATCACTCTGACAATTTTTAATAATCTTCCAGATCAATATTGACTACCGATGCGGGTGGTCTTT
TGCTTTGAATTCTGCTGAACTTTACACCCCGAACAGCAATGTGTGCTTCAGCCTAAAAAAAAGTAAGTGT
GTTAATCAGTGCCCCCGATTCTTCATTTTTTGCCCCTCTCTCCCGTTTCGTCGGCAAAAGAAGAGAAAAT
AAAGATAAGTCTCAAGATAGGTTGGTAATCGCTAAAGTGGTTGTGTGGATAAGAGTAGCAAAATGGCAGG
AAGAGCACTTTGCGCGCACACACTGTACTCATTGTTCTGGATAAAATTCTCTCGTTGTTTGCCGTCGGAT
GTCTGCCTCTCTGCATTGAGCCGGCTTCTTCACTATCTTTAGTTAACCTAAAATGCCGTTTCTTTTCTCG
TATCACCACTATCCCGTTGAGGTTCTCTGCTCTCTTCGCTCCCTACCGCCAGCGAGCAACTATCCGTGGG
GGCGCCTTGCTCGGAAGATGGGGGGGAAGAAAGAAGATTTTTGCTATTTGCACTTGAGAAAGAGACTTTT
CCTGCGTCGATGGTCAGAGAACAGTGTGCAGACACTTTTCAGCTACCTAGAATTACAATTGGATATCCCC
GCCTCCCAATCCACCCACCCAGGGAAAAAGAAGGGCTCGCCGAAAATCAAAGTTATCTCCAGGCTCGCGC
ATCCCACCAAGCGGTTGACTTCTCTCCACCACTTTTCATTTTAACCCTCGATCGTCAGACACAGAAATGA
CAAGTTTGTACAAAAAAGCAGGCTTAATGGTCTCCAAGGGAGAGGAGGACAACATGGCCTCCCTCCCAGC
CACCCACGAGCTCCACATCTTCGGATCCATCAACGGAGTCGACTTCGACATGGTCGGACAAGGAACCGGA
AACCCAAACGACGGATACGAGGAGCTCAACCTCAAGTCCACCAAGGTAAGTTTAAACATATATATACTAA
CTAACCCTGATTATTTAAATTTTCAGGGAGACCTCCAATTCTCCCCATGGATCCTCGTCCCACACATCGG
ATACGGATTCCACCAATACCTCCCATACCCAGACGGAATGTCCCCATTCCAAGCCGCCATGGTCGACGGA
TCCGGATACCAAGTCCACCGTACCATGCAATTCGAGGACGGAGCCTCCCTCACCGTCAACTACCGTTACA
CCTACGAGGGATCCCACATCAAGGTAAGTTTAAACAGTTCGGTACTAACTAACCATACATATTTAAATTT
TCAGGGAGAGGCCCAAGTCAAGGGAACCGGATTCCCAGCCGACGGACCAGTCATGACCAACTCCCTCACC
GCCGCCGACTGGTGCCGTTCCAAGAAGACCTACCCAAACGACAAGGTAAGTTTAAACATGATTTTACTAA
CTAACTAATCTGATTTAAATTTTCAGACCATCATCTCCACCTTCAAGTGGTCCTACACCACCGGAAACGG
AAAGCGTTACCGTTCCACCGCCCGTACCACCTACACCTTCGCCAAGCCAATGGCCGCCAACTACCTCAAG
AACCAACCAATGTACGTCTTCCGTAAGACCGAGCTCAAGCACTCCAAGACCGAGCTCAACTTCAAGGAGT
GGCAAAAGGCCTTCACCGACGTCATGGGAATGGACGAGCTCTACAAGTAGTACCCAGCTTTCTTGTACAA
AGTTGGTGATATCTGAGCTCCGCATCGGCCGCTGTCATCAGATCGCCATCTCGCGCCCGTGCCTCTGACT
TCTAAGTCCAATTACTCTTCAACATCCATACATGCTATTTCTCCCTGTGCTCCCACCCCCTATTTTTGTT
ATTATCAAAAAACTTCTCTTAATTTCTTTGTTTTTTAGCTTCTTTTAAGTCACCTCTAACAATGAAATTG
TGTAGATTCAAAAATAGAATTAATTCGTAATAAAAAGTCGAAAAAAATTGTGCTCCCTCCCCCCATTAAT
AATAATTCTATCCCAAAATCTACACAATGTTCTGTGTACACTTCTTATGTTTTTTACTTCTGATAAATTT
TTTTGAAACATCATAGAAAAAACCGCACACAAAATACCTTATCATATGTTACGTTTCAGTTTATGACCGC
AATTTTTATTTCTTCGCACGTCTGGGCCTCTCATGACGTCAAATCATGCTCATCGTGAAAAAGTTTTGGA
GTATTTTTGGAATTTTTCAATCAAGTGAAAGTTTATGAAATTAATTTTCCTGCTTTTGCTTTTTGGGGTT
TCCCCTATTGTTTGTCAAGATTTCGAGGACGGCGTTTTTCTTGCTAAAATCACAAGTATTGATGAGCACG
ATGCAAGAAAGATCGGAAGAAGGTTTGGGTTTGAGGCTCAGTGGAAGGTGAGTAGAAGTTGATAATTTGA
AAGTGGAGTAGTGTCTATGGGGTTTTTGCCTTAAATGACAGAATACATTCCCAATATACCAAACATAACT
GTTTCCAACTTTATTATACATAGTTGATAATTCACTGGCCGTCGTTTTACAACGTCGTGACTGGGAAAAC
CCTGGCGTTACCCAACTTAATCGCCTTGCAGCACATCCCCCTTTCGCCAGCTGGCGTAATAGCGAAGAGG
CCCGCACCGATCGCCCTTCCCAACAGTTGCGCAGCCTGAATGGCGAATGGCGCCTGATGCGGTATTTTCT
CCTTACGCATATGTGCGGTATTTCACACCGCATATGGTGCACTCTCAGTGCAATCTGCTCTGATGCCGCA
TAGTTAAGCCAGCCCCGACACCCGCCAACACCCGCTGACGCGCCCTGACGGGCTTGTCTGCTCCCGGCAT
CCGCTTACAGACAAGCTGTGACCGTCTCCGGGAGCTGCATGTGTCAGAGGTTTTCACCGTCATCACCGAA
ACGCGCGAGACGAAAGGGCCTCGTGATACGCCTATTTTTATAGGTTAATGTCATGATAATAATGGTTTCT
TAGACGTCAGGTGGCACTTTTCGGGGAAATGTGCGCGGAACCCCTATTTGTTTATTTTTCTAAATACATT
CAAATATGTATCCGCTCATGAGACAATAACCCTGATAAATGCTTCAATAATATTGAAAAAGGAAGAGTAT
GAGTATTCAACATTTCCGTGTCGCCCTTATTCCCTTTTTTGCGGCATTTTGCCTTCCTGTTTTTGCTCAC
CCAGAAACGCTGGTGAAAGTAAAAGATGCTGAAGATCAGTTGGGTGCACGAGTGGGTTACATCGAACTGG
ATCTCAACAGCGGTAAGATCCTTGAGAGTTTTCGCCCCGAAGAACGTTTTCCAATGATGAGCACTTTTAA
AGTTCTGCTATGTGGCGCGGTATTATCCCGTATTGACGCCGGGAAAGAGCAACTCGGTCGCCGCATACAC
TATTCTCAGAATGACTTGGTTGAGTACTCACCAGTCACAGAAAAGCATCTTACGGATGGCATGACAGTAA
GAGAATTATGCAGTGCTGCAATAACCATGAGTGATAACACTGCGGCCAACTTACTTCTGACAACGATCGG
AGGACCGAAGGAGCTAACCGCTTTTTTGCACAACATGGGGGATCATGTAACTCGCCTTGATCGTTGGGAA
CCGGAGCTGAATGAAGCCATACCAAACGACGAGCGTGACACCACGATGCCTGTAGCAATGGCAACAACGT
TGCGCAAACTATTAACTGGCGAACTACTTACTCTAGCTTCCCGGCAACAATTAATAGACTGGATGGAGGC
GGATAAAGTTGCAGGACCACTTCTGCGCTCGGCCCTTCCGGCTGGCTGGTTTATTGCTGATAAATCTGGA
GCCGGTGAGCGTGGGTCTCGCGGTATCATTGCAGCACTGGGGTCAGATGGTAAGCCCTCCCGTATCGTAG
TTATCTACACGACGGGGAGTCAGGCAACTATGGATGAACGAAATAGACAGATCGCTGAGATAGGTGCCTC
ACTGATTAAGCATTGGTAACTGTCAGACCAAGTTTACTCATATATACTTTAGATTTATTTAAAACTTCAT
TTTTAATTTAAAAGGATCTAGGTGAAGATCCTTTTTGATAATCTCATGACCAAAATCCCTTAACGTTAGT
TTTCGTTCCACTGAGCGTCAGACCCCGTAGAAAAGATCAAAGGATCTTCTTGAGATCCTTTTTTTCTGCG
CGTAATCTGCTGCTTGCAAACAAAAAAACCACCGCTACCAGCGGTGGTTTGTTTGCCGGATCAAGAGCTA
CCAACTCTTTTTCCGAAGGTAACTGGCTTCAGCAGAGCGCAGATACCAAATACTGTTCTTCTAGTGTAGC
CGTAGTTAGGCCACCACTTCAAGAACTCTGTAGCACCGCCTACATACCTCGCTCTGCTAATCCTGTTACC
AGTGGCTGCTGCCAGTGGCGATAAGTCGTGTCTTACCGGGTTGGACTCAAGACGATAGTTACCGGATAAG
GCGCAGCGGTCGGGCTGAACGGGGGGTTCGTGCACACAGCCCAGCTTGGAGCGAACGACCTACACCGAAC
TGAGATACCTACAGCGTGAGCTATGAGAAAGCGCCACGCTTCCCGAAGGGAGAAAGGCGGACAGGTATCC
GGTAAGCGGCAGGGTCGGAACAGGAGAGCGCACGAGGGAGCTTCCAGGGGGAAACGCCTGGTATCTTTAT
AGTCCTGTCGGGTTTCGCCACCTCTGACTTGAGCGTCGATTTTTGTGATGCTCGTCAGGGGGGCGGAGCC
TATGGAAAAACGCCAGCAACGCGGCCTTTTTACGGTTCCTGGTCTTTTGCTGGCCTTTTGCTCACATGTT
CTTTCCTGCGTTATCCCCTGATTCTGTGGATAACCGTATTACCGCCTTTGAGTGAGCTGATACCAGCGGA
TAACAATTTCACACAGGAAACAGCTATGACCATGATTACGCCAAGCTATCAACTTTGTATAGAAAAGTTG
Features (pLannotate 1.2.2; 12 found; start..end, strand, type, name):
    980..1004    +  protein_bind   attB1: mutant version of attB; recombination site for the Gateway® BP reaction BP Clonase™
   1007..1867    +  CDS            mNeonGreen: mNeonGreen is a basic (constitutively fluorescent) green/yellow fluorescent protein published in 2013, derived from Branchiostoma lanceolatum. It is reported to be a very rapidly-maturing monomer with moderate acid sensitivity.
   1872..1893    -  protein_bind   attB2 (fragment): mutant version of attB; recombination site for the Gateway® BP reaction BP Clonase™
   2415..2567    +  CDS            aex-5 (fragment): AEX5_CAEEL - Also known as kpc-3 From Caenorhabditis elegans.
   2666..2686    -  protein_bind   attB3: mutant version of attB; core recombination site for the Gateway® BP reaction BP Clonase™
   2690..2847    +  CDS            lacZα (fragment): LacZα fragment of β-galactosidase; lacZ fragment
   2853..2952    -  misc_feature   bom (fragment): basis of mobility region from pBR322
   3054..3089    -  CDS            rop (fragment): Rop protein, which maintains plasmids at low copy number; rop
   3184..3288    +  promoter       AmpR promoter: bla
   3289..4149    +  CDS            AmpR: β-lactamase; bla; confers resistance to ampicillin, carbenicillin, and related antibiotics
   4320..4908    +  rep_origin     ori: high-copy-number ColE1/pMB1/pBR322/pUC origin of replication
   5090..5110    +  protein_bind   attB4: mutant version of attB; core recombination site for the Gateway® BP reaction BP Clonase™
