[The description below was written by a language model from this plasmid's Addgene catalogue record and pLannotate feature annotations shown in this document.]
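Description:
pGLOW77 is a 5.1 kb worm expression plasmid that serves as a green fluorescent co-injection marker for C. elegans transgenesis. It is maintained in E. coli as a high-copy plasmid through a ColE1/pUC-type origin and is selected with ampicillin via the β-lactamase (AmpR) gene and its native promoter. No formal backbone name is recorded, but the depositor comments relate it to the pCFJ90 backbone, noting eleven random mutations relative to that sequence that do not affect function. It was assembled by Gibson cloning from parts of two earlier plasmids, pGLOW30 and pDD268. The annotated attB1 to attB4 sites, along with lacZα, bom and rop fragments, appear to be remnants of a multisite Gateway-built ancestor rather than working parts of the current design.

The roughly 2.7 kb insert is a single expression cassette, Pmyo-2::mNeonGreen::unc-54 3′UTR. The myo-2 promoter drives expression specifically in pharyngeal muscle, and the coding sequence is a C. elegans codon-optimized mNeonGreen, a bright, rapidly maturing monomeric green/yellow fluorescent protein. The unc-54 3′UTR named in the insert is a commonly used permissive worm 3′ end. The automated feature table does not annotate either the promoter or the UTR. It does call a short aex-5 fragment downstream of mNeonGreen, which probably reflects genomic sequence carried along with the UTR region.

The resulting very bright pharyngeal fluorescence lets users identify animals carrying an extrachromosomal array. The plasmid is therefore suited as an array marker in plasmid-based CRISPR/Cas9 knock-in experiments, or as a general marker for successful injection.
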