Addgene plasmid #177338: pGLOW77
Purpose: C. elegans mNeonGreen co-injection marker
Depositing lab: Ryan Doonan. Depositing organization: University of Texas at Austin. Publication: mScarlet and split fluorophore mScarlet resources for plasmid-based CRISPR/Cas9 knock-in in C. elegans. Witten G, DeMott E, Huang G, Zelasko F, de Jesus B, Mulchand C, Schuck L, Pullman S, Perez A, Mahableshwarkar P, Wu Z, Cardona EA, Pierce JT, Dickinson DJ, Doonan R. MicroPubl Biol. 2023 Jun 14;2023:10.17912/micropub.biology.000871. doi: 10.17912/micropub.biology.000871. eCollection 2023. PubMed 37396790.
Backbone
  Vector backbone: N/A
  Backbone size w/o insert (bp): 2445
  Total vector size (bp): 5110
  Vector type: Worm Expression
Growth in bacteria
  Bacterial resistance: Ampicillin, 100 μg/mL
  Growth temperature: 37°C
  Growth strain: DH5alpha
  Copy number: High Copy
Gene/Insert
  Gene/Insert name: Pmyo-2::mNeonGreen (alt name: Pmyo-2::mNG-C1::unc-54utr)
  Species: C. elegans (nematode)
  Insert size (bp): 2663
  Promoter: myo-2
  Tag / fusion protein: mNeonGreen
  Cloning method: Gibson Cloning
  Sequencing primers: 5′ CCCAGGGAAAAAGAAGGGCT; 3′ GGGAGCACAGGGAGAAAGAG
Resource information
  A portion of this plasmid was derived from a plasmid made by: Derived from pGLOW30 (Addgene #172697) and pDD268 (Addgene #132523)
Terms and licenses: Academic/Nonprofit Terms; Industry Terms: Not Available to Industry
Depositor comments: C. elegans codon-optimized mNeonGreen. Use as an array marker for CRISPR or as a general co-injection marker. Very bright mNG fluorescence in pharyngeal muscle. Inject at 2.5 ng/uL. Made by George Huang (Glow Worms '20). pGLOW77 has 11 random mutations relative to the pCFJ90 backbone that do not affect plasmid function.
How to cite: pGLOW77 was a gift from Ryan Doonan (Addgene plasmid # 177338 ; http://n2t.net/addgene:177338 ; RRID:Addgene_177338)
