>Addgene plasmid #177338 | pGLOW77 | depositor partial sequence | sequence record 343887 | mNeonGreen (C. elegans codon-optimized mNG with synthetic introns)
ATGGTCTCCAAGGGAGAGGAGGACAACATGGCCTCCCTCCCAGCCACCCACGAGCTCCACATCTTCGGAT
CCATCAACGGAGTCGACTTCGACATGGTCGGACAAGGAACCGGAAACCCAAACGACGGATACGAGGAGCT
CAACCTCAAGTCCACCAAGGTAAGTTTAAACATATATATACTAACTAACCCTGATTATTTAAATTTTCAG
GGAGACCTCCAATTCTCCCCATGGATCCTCGTCCCACACATCGGATACGGATTCCACCAATACCTCCCAT
ACCCAGACGGAATGTCCCCATTCCAAGCCGCCATGGTCGACGGATCCGGATACCAAGTCCACCGTACCAT
GCAATTCGAGGACGGAGCCTCCCTCACCGTCAACTACCGTTACACCTACGAGGGATCCCACATCAAGGTA
AGTTTAAACAGTTCGGTACTAACTAACCATACATATTTAAATTTTCAGGGAGAGGCCCAAGTCAAGGGAA
CCGGATTCCCAGCCGACGGACCAGTCATGACCAACTCCCTCACCGCCGCCGACTGGTGCCGTTCCAAGAA
GACCTACCCAAACGACAAGGTAAGTTTAAACATGATTTTACTAACTAACTAATCTGATTTAAATTTTCAG
ACCATCATCTCCACCTTCAAGTGGTCCTACACCACCGGAAACGGAAAGCGTTACCGTTCCACCGCCCGTA
CCACCTACACCTTCGCCAAGCCAATGGCCGCCAACTACCTCAAGAACCAACCAATGTACGTCTTCCGTAA
GACCGAGCTCAAGCACTCCAAGACCGAGCTCAACTTCAAGGAGTGGCAAAAGGCCTTCACCGACGTCATG
GGAATGGACGAGCTCTACAAGTAG
